Addgene plasmid #72362: pFETCh_ZNF3
Purpose: Donor vector for 3' FLAG tag of human ZNF3
Depositing lab: Eric Mendenhall & Richard M. Myers. Depositing organization: University of Alabama in Huntsville.
Backbone
  Vector backbone: pFETCh_Donor
  Backbone size w/o insert (bp): 5771
  Vector type: CRISPR
  Selectable markers: Neomycin (select with G418)
Growth in bacteria
  Bacterial resistance: Kanamycin, 50 μg/mL
  Growth temperature: 37°C
  Growth strain: DH5alpha
  Copy number: High Copy
Gene/Insert
  Gene/Insert name: ZNF3 Homology Arms
  Species: H. sapiens (human)
  Entrez Gene: ZNF3 (a.k.a. A8-51, HF.12, KOX25, PP838, Zfp113)
  Tag / fusion protein: 3XFLAG-P2A-NeoR (C terminal on backbone)
  Cloning method: Gibson Cloning
  Sequencing primers: 5′ Neo-F; 3′ Neo-R
Terms and licenses: Academic/Nonprofit Terms; Industry Terms: Not Available to Industry
Depositor comments: Note: This plasmid is part of the Mendenhall and Meyers CRISPR-based Tagging system to add a tag (currently using FLAG) to endogenous proteins. Please see https://www.addgene.org/crispr/tagging/ for more details.
How to cite: pFETCh_ZNF3 was a gift from Eric Mendenhall & Richard M. Myers (Addgene plasmid # 72362 ; http://n2t.net/addgene:72362 ; RRID:Addgene_72362)
