[The description below was written by a language model from this plasmid's Addgene catalogue record and pLannotate feature annotations shown in this document.]
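Description:
pFETCh_ZNF3 is a CRISPR homology-directed repair donor plasmid built on the pFETCh_Donor backbone, designed to add a C-terminal (3') FLAG epitope tag to the endogenous human ZNF3 gene. It belongs to a CRISPR-based tagging system for endogenous proteins and does not express ZNF3 itself. Instead it carries ZNF3 homology arms, inserted by Gibson assembly, on either side of a 3xFLAG-P2A-NeoR cassette. The plasmid replicates in E. coli from a high-copy ColE1/pUC-type origin and is selected with kanamycin through an aph(3')-Ia KanR gene. Remnants of a pUC-style lac promoter/operator, lacZα and multiple cloning site are also annotated.

In the feature table, a short ZNF3 coding fragment lies directly upstream of the 3xFLAG sequence, consistent with the end of the 5' homology arm reading in frame into the tag. A nearby hit called as ZNF22 probably reflects zinc-finger sequence similarity within that arm rather than a separate insert. The neomycin phosphotransferase coding sequence follows the tag. The P2A peptide named in the catalogue entry is not separately annotated, nor is the 3' arm, which presumably occupies the unannotated region after neo. After correct integration at a Cas9-induced break, the endogenous ZNF3 promoter should drive one transcript that yields FLAG-tagged ZNF3 and, through P2A ribosomal skipping, a separate NeoR protein, so edited cells can be enriched with G418. Outside the arms, the annotation shows CMV enhancer/promoter fragments upstream of a truncated HSV thymidine kinase, which confers ganciclovir sensitivity. This arrangement could allow counter-selection against random whole-plasmid integration, though the record does not state that purpose. The record does not describe the guide RNA or the Cas9 source, and it does not specify the downstream uses of the tagged protein.
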