Features (pLannotate 1.2.2; 21 found; start..end, strand, type, name):
      5..88      +  CDS            ZNF22 (fragment): ZNF22_HUMAN - Also known as KOX15, KROX26. Experimental evidence at protein level: Swiss-Prot protein existence level 1. Binds DNA through the consensus sequence 5'-CAATG-3'. May be involved in transcriptional regulation and may play a role in tooth formation (By similarity). From Homo sapiens (Human).
    686..754     +  CDS            ZNF3 (fragment): ZNF3_HUMAN - Also known as KOX25. Experimental evidence at protein level: Swiss-Prot protein existence level 1. Involved in cell differentiation and/or proliferation. From Homo sapiens (Human).
    788..841     +  CDS            3xFLAG (fragment): three tandem FLAG® epitope tags
    845..869     +  CDS            3xFLAG (fragment): three tandem FLAG® epitope tags
    953..1744    +  CDS            neo: KKA2_KLEPN - Also known as kan, nptII. Experimental evidence at protein level: Swiss-Prot protein existence level 1. Resistance to kanamycin, neomycin, paromomycin, ribostamycin, butirosin and gentamicin B. From Klebsiella pneumoniae.
   2607..2763    +  CDS            lacZα (fragment): LacZα fragment of β-galactosidase; lacZ fragment
   2845..3660    -  CDS            KanR: aminoglycoside phosphotransferase; aph(3')-Ia; confers resistance to kanamycin in bacteria or G418 (Geneticin®) in eukaryotes
   3845..3985    +  CDS            TRA2_ECOLX (fragment): Protein predicted: Swiss-Prot protein existence level 4. Required for transposition of transposon Tn903. From Escherichia coli.
   4040..4628    +  rep_origin     ori: high-copy-number ColE1/pMB1/pBR322/pUC origin of replication
   4997..5086    +  CDS            lacI (fragment): lac repressor; lacI; The lac repressor binds to the lac operator to inhibit transcription in E. coli. This inhibition can be relieved by adding lactose or isopropyl-β-D-thiogalactopyranoside (IPTG).
   5099..5120    +  protein_bind   CAP binding site: CAP binding activates transcription in the presence of cAMP. E. coli catabolite activator protein
   5135..5165    +  promoter       lac promoter: promoter for the E. coli lac operon
   5173..5189    +  protein_bind   lac operator: The lac repressor binds to the lac operator to inhibit transcription in E. coli. This inhibition can be relieved by adding lactose or isopropyl-β-D-thiogalactopyranoside (IPTG). lac repressor encoded by lacI
   5226..5281    -  misc_feature   MCS: pUC18/19 multiple cloning site
   5282..5301    -  misc_feature   MCS (fragment): pUC18/19 multiple cloning site
   5307..5389    +  enhancer       CMV enhancer (fragment): human cytomegalovirus immediate early enhancer; contains an 18-bp deletion relative to the standard CMV enhancer
   5461..5478    -  promoter       CMV promoter (fragment): human cytomegalovirus (CMV) immediate early promoter
   5541..5592    +  promoter       CMVd2 promoter: truncated human cytomegalovirus (CMV) immediate early promoter that yields moderately reduced expression relative to the full-length promoter
   5683..5754    -  CDS            UL24_HHV11 (fragment): Experimental evidence at protein level: Swiss-Prot protein existence level 1. May participate in nuclear egress of viral particles. Plays a role in the dispersal of several host nucleolar proteins including NCL/nucleolin and NPM1. Since deletion of host NCL/nucleolin negatively impact on nuclear egress, UL24 supposedly acts on this process through its effect on host nucleoli. From Human herpesvirus 1 (strain 17) (HHV-1) (Human herpes simplex virus 1).
   5824..6819    +  CDS            ΔTK: truncated herpes simplex virus thymidine kinase (Salomon et al., 1995) confers sensitivity to nucleoside analogs such as acyclovir or ganciclovir
   6931..14      +  CDS            UL122 (fragment) (across the origin): VIE2_HCMVT - Experimental evidence at protein level: Swiss-Prot protein existence level 1. Stimulates viral early and late gene expression and thus play a crucial role in the regulation of productive infection. In addition, activates quiescent cells to reenter the cell cycle and upregulates several E2F-responsive genes, which are responsible for pushing the cell into S phase. In S-phase, inhibits cellular DNA synthesis and blocks further cell cycle progression. From Human cytomegalovirus (strain Towne) (HHV-5) (Human herpesvirus 5).
>Addgene plasmid #72362 | pFETCh_ZNF3 | depositor full sequence | sequence record 132112 | Full Sequence
GGGAGACAGACCCCATAAGTGTGATGAATGTAGCAAGAGCTTTAATCGAACTTCAGACCTTATTCAACAT
CAGAGAATCCACACTGGGGAAAAGCCCTATGAATGTAATGAGTGTGGGAAGGCCTTCAGCCAGAGCTCAC
ACCTTATTCAGCATCAGAGAATCCACACTGGGGAAAAACCTTATGAATGTAGTGATTGTGGGAAAACCTT
CAGCTGTAGCTCTGCCCTCATTCTGCATCGGAGGATCCACACGGGGGAGAAACCCTATGAATGTAATGAG
TGTGGGAAGACCTTCAGCTGGAGCTCCACCCTCACCCACCATCAGAGAATCCACACTGGTGAGAAACCCT
ACGCCTGCAATGAATGTGGGAAGGCCTTCAGCAGGAGCTCAACCCTTATTCACCATCAGAGAATCCACAC
TGGAGAAAAACCCTATGAATGTAATGAATGTGGGAAAGCCTTCAGCCAGAGCTCACACCTCTATCAGCAC
CAGAGAATCCACACTGGAGAGAAGCCCTACGAATGTATGGAATGTGGAGGAAAGTTTACCTACAGTTCAG
GCCTTATTCAGCATCAAAGAATCCACACCGGGGAGAACCCCTATGAATGTAGTGAGTGTGGGAAAGCCTT
CAGGTACAGCTCGGCTCTTGTTCGCCATCAGAGAATTCACACTGGAGAGAAGCCTTTGAATGGGATCGGC
ATGAGCAAAAGCTCCCTCAGAGTTACGACCGAGTTAAATATCAGAGAGTCCACGGGGAGCGGAGGAGGTT
CCGGTGGAGGTGGTTCTGGAGATTACAAGGATGACGACGATAAGGGCGATTACAAGGATGACGACGATAA
GGGAGATTACAAGGATGACGACGATAAGGTTTCAGGAAGCGGAGCTACTAACTTCAGCCTGCTGAAGCAG
GCTGGAGACGTGGAGGAGAACCCTGGACCTGGATCGTTTCGCATGATTGAACAAGATGGATTGCACGCAG
GTTCTCCGGCCGCTTGGGTGGAGAGGCTATTCGGCTATGACTGGGCACAACAGACAATCGGCTGCTCTGA
TGCCGCCGTGTTCCGGCTGTCAGCGCAGGGGCGCCCGGTTCTTTTTGTCAAGACCGACCTGTCCGGTGCC
CTGAATGAACTGCAGGACGAGGCAGCGCGGCTATCGTGGCTGGCCACGACGGGCGTTCCTTGCGCAGCTG
TGCTCGACGTTGTCACTGAAGCGGGAAGGGACTGGCTGCTATTGGGCGAAGTGCCGGGGCAGGATCTCCT
GTCATCTCACCTTGCTCCTGCCGAGAAAGTATCCATCATGGCTGATGCAATGCGGCGGCTGCATACGCTT
GATCCGGCTACCTGCCCATTCGACCACCAAGCGAAACATCGCATCGAGCGAGCACGTACTCGGATGGAAG
CCGGTCTTGTCGATCAGGATGATCTGGACGAAGAGCATCAGGGGCTCGCGCCAGCCGAACTGTTCGCCAG
GCTCAAGGCGCGCATGCCCGACGGCGAGGATCTCGTCGTGACCCATGGCGATGCCTGCTTGCCGAATATC
ATGGTGGAAAATGGCCGCTTTTCTGGATTCATCGACTGTGGCCGGCTGGGTGTGGCCGACCGCTATCAGG
ACATAGCGTTGGCTACCCGTGATATTGCTGAAGAGCTTGGCGGCGAATGGGCTGACCGCTTCCTCGTGCT
TTACGGTATCGCCGCTCCCGATTCGCAGCGCATCGCCTTCTATCGCCTTCTTGACGAGTTCTTCTGATTC
GAACATCACCCATTTTCCTCACTTTCCCTGAGTCTCAAGAGCTCTTGCCTTACCCTATAAATCTCAACAG
CTTAGGATGTGTCCCTTTCAACTCAGACTTTTCATTTTAGAGAATGGGGCAGATGGGGCAAATCGTTGAA
TTTTCCCAGAAATCACACCAGCCTTAGAAAGCGTCAAGGCAAGTGGATGGCGTGCTGGGAATAGAAAGCA
GCTCTGGGACCAGTTACCCCATTTAGGAAAGGAGTTTGCACTAAACTGTTTTTCTCACAGCAGAGGAACC
TTTCCAAGGTGGGGATGGAAGCACAGTCGGGACAGAATTCGATGGATTCCTTTAGTTGGAGTCCGCGTAG
TCAGCACAGACAGCAGTGGAAAGGACGCTCTGGGTCCTGTTATTTGCTAGGGAGGGTAAAGGGAGACTAT
TTCAAAGCTACTGTTCCTAGTCCAGCTTTAAGTTTCGGTAAGAAACATGCTGTTTTGTTTCATGATTTCG
TTAATTATGGAAATTTGGCATTGAGGGATTATTTTATTGAGGGTAGAAGAGATTCCAGAATCATCATCTG
TGATGATGGTGTCCTTTAGGGCTCTTGGAGCAGCCAGACCATGTTTCCAAGAGAAACCTGGTGATATTGC
CAGCAGACCCCCTGCCATCCCCCCCAGTTGTCCTGGGGCTGAATGGGCAAATCTGTCCAAACAGCTAGTA
ACCGGCTGTGAGGGAGAGGGTCAGAAGCACTTAGCGTTGGCCTCTGATTGCTGTCCTCTCTTGTCCTCTT
CCCACTCCAATGATGAAAATGATTTTCTCTAAATGCCCTTGGAAAGTCCTCTCCACTGACTGTAGCCTCC
AATTCACTGGCCGTCGTTCACTGGCCGTCGTTTTACAACGTCGTGACTGGGAAAACCCTGGCGTTACCCA
ACTTAATCGCCTTGCAGCACATCCCCCTTTCGCCAGCTGGCGTAATAGCGAAGAGGCCCGCACCGATCGC
CCTTCCCAACAGTTGCGCAGCCTGAATGGCGAATGCGATTTATTCAACAAAGCCGCCGTCCCGTCAAGTC
AGCGTAATGCTCTGCCAGTGTTACAACCAATTAACCAATTCTGATTAGAAAAACTCATCGAGCATCAAAT
GAAACTGCAATTTATTCATATCAGGATTATCAATACCATATTTTTGAAAAAGCCGTTTCTGTAATGAAGG
AGAAAACTCACCGAGGCAGTTCCATAGGATGGCAAGATCCTGGTATCGGTCTGCGATTCCGACTCGTCCA
ACATCAATACAACCTATTAATTTCCCCTCGTCAAAAATAAGGTTATCAAGTGAGAAATCACCATGAGTGA
CGACTGAATCCGGTGAGAATGGCAAAAGCTTATGCATTTCTTTCCAGACTTGTTCAACAGGCCAGCCATT
ACGCTCGTCATCAAAATCACTCGCATCAACCAAACCGTTATTCATTCGTGATTGCGCCTGAGCGAGACGA
AATACGCGATCGCTGTTAAAAGGACAATTACAAACAGGAATCGAATGCAACCGGCGCAGGAACACTGCCA
GCGCATCAACAATATTTTCACCTGAATCAGGATATTCTTCTAATACCTGGAATGCTGTTTTCCCGGGGAT
CGCAGTGGTGAGTAACCATGCATCATCAGGAGTACGGATAAAATGCTTGATGGTCGGAAGAGGCATAAAT
TCCGTCAGCCAGTTTAGTCTGACCATCTCATCTGTAACATCATTGGCAACGCTACCTTTGCCATGTTTCA
GAAACAACTCTGGCGCATCGGGCTTCCCATACAATCGATAGATTGTCGCACCTGATTGCCCGACATTATC
GCGAGCCCATTTATACCCATATAAATCAGCATCCATGTTGGAATTTAATCGCGGCTTCGAGCAAGACGTT
TCCCGTTGAATATGGCTCATAACACCCCTTGTATTACTGTTTATGTAAGCAGACAGTTTTATTGTTCATG
ATGATATATTTTTATCTTGTGCAATGTAACATCAGAGATTTTGAGACACAACGTGGCTTTGTTGAATAAA
TCGAACTTTTGCTGAGTTGAAGGATCAGATCACGCATCTTCCCGACAACGCAGACCGTTCCGTGGCAAAG
CAAAAGTTCAAAATCACCAACTGGTCCACCTACAACAAAGCTCTCATCAACCGTGGCTCCCTCACTTTCT
GGCTGGATGATGGGGCGATTCAGGCCTGGTATGAGTCAGCAACACCTTCTTCACGAGGCAGACCTCTCGA
CGGAGTTCCACTGAGCGTCAGACCCCGTAGAAAAGATCAAAGGATCTTCTTGAGATCCTTTTTTTCTGCG
CGTAATCTGCTGCTTGCAAACAAAAAAACCACCGCTACCAGCGGTGGTTTGTTTGCCGGATCAAGAGCTA
CCAACTCTTTTTCCGAAGGTAACTGGCTTCAGCAGAGCGCAGATACCAAATACTGTTCTTCTAGTGTAGC
CGTAGTTAGGCCACCACTTCAAGAACTCTGTAGCACCGCCTACATACCTCGCTCTGCTAATCCTGTTACC
AGTGGCTGCTGCCAGTGGCGATAAGTCGTGTCTTACCGGGTTGGACTCAAGACGATAGTTACCGGATAAG
GCGCAGCGGTCGGGCTGAACGGGGGGTTCGTGCACACAGCCCAGCTTGGAGCGAACGACCTACACCGAAC
TGAGATACCTACAGCGTGAGCTATGAGAAAGCGCCACGCTTCCCGAAGGGAGAAAGGCGGACAGGTATCC
GGTAAGCGGCAGGGTCGGAACAGGAGAGCGCACGAGGGAGCTTCCAGGGGGAAACGCCTGGTATCTTTAT
AGTCCTGTCGGGTTTCGCCACCTCTGACTTGAGCGTCGATTTTTGTGATGCTCGTCAGGGGGGCGGAGCC
TATGGAAAAACGCCAGCAACGCGGCCTTTTTACGGTTCCTGGCCTTTTGCTGGCCTTTTGCTCACATGTT
CTTTCCTGCGTTATCCCCTGATTCTGTGGATAACCGTATTACCGCCTTTGAGTGAGCTGATACCGCTCGC
CGCAGCCGAACGACCGAGCGCAGCGAGTCAGTGAGCGAGGAAGCGGAAGAAGCTCGCACATTCAGCAGCG
TTTTTCAGCGCGTTTTCGATCAACGTTTCAATGTTGGTATCAACACCAGGTTTAACTTTGAACTTATCGG
CACTGACGGTTACTGATTTTGAACTTTTGCTTTGCCACGGAACGGTCTGCGTTGTCGGGAAGATGCGTGA
TCTGATCCTTCAACTCAGCAAAAGTTCCCAATACGCAAACCGCCTCTCCCCGCGCGTTGGCCGATTCATT
AATGCAGCTGGCACGACAGGTTTCCCGACTGGAAAGCGGGCAGTGAGCGCAACGCAATTAATGTGAGTTA
GCTCACTCATTAGGCACCCCAGGCTTTACACTTTATGCTTCCGGCTCGTATGTTGTGTGGAATTGTGAGC
GGATAACAATTTCACACAGGAAACAGCTATGACCATGATTACGCCAAGCTTGCATGCCTGCAGGTCGACT
CTAGAGGATCCCCGGGTACCGAGCTCGAATTAGCTTGCATGCCTGCAGGTCAATTCCCTGGCATTATGCC
CAGTACATGACCTTATGGGACTTTCCTACTTGGCAGTACATCTACGTATTAGTCATCGCTATTACCATGG
TGATGCGGTTTTGGCAGTACATCAATGGGCGTGGATAGCGGTTTGACTCACGGGGATTTCAAGTCTCCAC
CCCATTGACGTCAATGGGAGTTTGTTTTGGCACCAAAATCAACGGGACTTTCCAAAATGTCGTAACAACT
CCGCCCCATTGACGCAAATGGGCGGTAGGCGTGTACGGTGGGAGGTCTATATAAGCAGAGCTCGTTTAGT
GAACCGTCAGATCGCCTGGAGACGCCATCCACGCTGTTTTGACCTCCATAGGAGACACCGGGACCGATCC
AGCCTGGGGATCCCGACCATGGCTTCGTACCCCTGCCATCAACACGCGTCTGCGTTCGACCAGGCTGCGC
GTTCTCGCGGCCATAGCAACCGACGTACGGCGTTGCGCCCTCGCCGGCAGCAAGAAGCCACGGAAGTCCG
CCTGGAGCAGAAAATGCCCACGCTACTGCGGGTTTATATAGACGGTCCTCACGGGATGGGGAAAACCACC
ACCACGCAACTGCTGGTGGCCCTGGGTTCGCGCGACGATATCGTCTACGTACCCGAGCCGATGACTTACT
GGCAGGTGCTGGGGGCTTCCGAGACAATCGCGAACATCTACACCACACAACACCGCCTCGACCAGGGTGA
GATATCGGCCGGGGACGCGGCGGTGGTAATGACAAGCGCCCAGATAACAATGGGCATGCCTTATGCCGTG
ACCGACGCCGTTCTGGCTCCTCATATCGGGGGGGAGGCTGGGAGCTCACATGCCCCGCCCCCGGCCCTCA
CCCTCATCTTCGACCGCCATCCCATCGCCGCCCTCCTGTGCTACCCGGCCGCGCGATACCTTATGGGCAG
CATGACCCCCCAGGCCGTGCTGGCGTTCGTGGCCCTCATCCCGCCGACCTTGCCCGGCACAAACATCGTG
TTGGGGGCCCTTCCGGAGGACAGACACATCGACCGCCTGGCCAAACGCCAGCGCCCCGGCGAGCGGCTTG
ACCTGGCTATGCTGGCCGCGATTCGCCGCGTTTACGGGCTGCTTGCCAATACGGTGCGGTATCTGCAGGG
CGGCGGGTCGTGGCGGGAGGATTGGGGACAGCTTTCGGGGACGGCCGTGCCGCCCCAGGGTGCCGAGCCC
CAGAGCAACGCGGGCCCACGACCCCATATCGGGGACACGTTATTTACCCTGTTTCGGGCCCCCGAGTTGC
TGGCCCCCAACGGCGACCTGTACAACGTGTTTGCCTGGGCCTTGGACGTCTTGGCCAAACGCCTCCGTCC
CATGCACGTCTTTATCCTGGATTACGACCAATCGCCCGCCGGCTGCCGGGACGCCCTGCTGCAACTTACC
TCCGGGATGGTCCAGACCCACGTCACCACCCCCGGCTCCATACCGACGATCTGCGACCTGGCGCGCACGT
TTGCCCGGGAGATGGGGGAGGCTAACTGAGGATCCCACGTCACTATTGTATACTCTATATTATACTCTAT
GTTATACTCTGTAATCCTACTCAATAAACGTGTCACGCCTGTGAAACCGTACTAAGTCTCCCGTGTATTC
TTATCACCATCAGGTGACATCCTCGCCCAGGCTGTCAATCATGCCGGTATCGATTCCAGTAGCACCGGCC
CCACGCTGACAACCCACTCTTGCAGCGTTAGCAGCGCCCCTCTTAACAAGCCGACCCCCACCAGCGTCGC
GGTTACTAACACTCCTCTCCCCGACCTGCAGCCCAGCT
