>Addgene plasmid #72362 | pFETCh_ZNF3 | addgene partial sequence | sequence record 142044 | Neo-F 5'-CGTTGGCTACCCGTGATATT-3'
GGGCTGACCGCTTCCTCGTGCTTTACGGTATCGCCGCTCCCGATTCGCAGCGCATCGCCTTCTATCGCCT
TCTTGACGAGTTCTTCTGATTCGAACATCACCCATTTTCCTCACTTTCCCTGAGTCTCAAGAGCTCTTGC
CTTACCCTATAAATCTCAACAGCTTAGGATGTGTCCCTTTCAACTCAGACTTTTCATTTTAGAGAATGGG
GCAGATGGGGCAAATCGTTGAATTTTCCCAGAAATCACACCAGCCTTAGAAAGCGTCAAGGCAAGTGGAT
GGCGTGCTGGGAATAGAAAGCAGCTCTGGGACCAGTTACCCCATTTAGGAAAGGAGTTTGCACTAAACTG
TTTTTCTCACAGCAGAGGAACCTTTCCAAGGTGGGGATGGAAGCACAGTCGGGACAGAATTCGATGGATT
CCTTTAGTTGGAGTCCGCGTAGTCAGCACAGACAGCAGTGGAAAGGACGCTCTGGGTCCTGTTATTTGCT
AGGGAGGGTAAAGGGAGACTATTTCAAAGCTACTGTTCCTAGTCCAGCTTTAAGTTTCGGTAAGAAACAT
GCTGTTTTGTTTCATGATTTCGTTAATTATGGAAATTTGGCATTGAGGGATTATTTTATTGAGGGTAGAA
GAGATTCCAGAATCATCATCTGTGATGATGGTGTCCTTTAGGGCTCTTGGAGCAGCCAGACCATGTTTCC
AAGAGAAACCTGGTGATATTGCCAGCAGACCCCCTGCCATCCCCCCCAGTTGTCCTGGGGCTGAATGGGC
AAATCTGTCCAAACAGCTAGTAACCGGCTGTGAGGGAGAGGGTCAGAAGCACTTAGCGTTGGCCTCTGAT
TGCTGTCCTCTCTTGTCCTCTTCCCACTCCAATGATGAAAATGATTTT
