>Addgene plasmid #72362 | pFETCh_ZNF3 | addgene partial sequence | sequence record 145658 | Neo-R 5'-GCCCAGTCATAGCCGAATAG-3'
CGGCCGGAGAACCTGCGTGCAATCCATCTTGTTCAATCATGCGAAACGATCCAGGTCCAGGGTTCTCCTC
CACGTCTCCAGCCTGCTTCAGCAGGCTGAAGTTAGTAGCTCCGCTTCCTGAAACCTTATCGTCGTCATCC
TTGTAATCTCCCTTATCGTCGTCATCCTTGTAATCGCCCTTATCGTCGTCATCCTTGTAATCTCCAGAAC
CACCTCCGCCGGAACCTCCTCCGCTCCCCGTGGACTCTCTGATATTTAACTCGGTCGTAACTCTGAGGGA
GCTTTTGCTCATGCCGATCCCATTCAAAGGCTTCTCTCCAGTGTGAATTCTCTGATGGCGAACAAGAGCC
GAGCTGTACCTGAAGGCTTTCCCACACTCACTACATTCATAGGGGTTCTCCCCGGTGTGGATTCTTTGAT
GCTGAATAAGGCCTGAACTGTAGGTAAACTTTCCTCCACATTCCATACATTCGTAGGGCTTCTCTCCAGT
GTGGATTCTCTGGTGCTGATAGAGGTGTGAGCTCTGGCTGAAGGCTTTCCCACATTCATTACATTCATAG
GGTTTTTCTCCAGTGTGGATTCTCTGATGGTGAATAAGGGTTGAGCTCCTGCTGAAGGCCTTCCCACATT
CATTGCAGGCGTAGGGTTTCTCACCAGTGTGGATTCTCTGATGGTGGGTGAGGGTGGAGCTCCAGCTGAA
GGTCTTCCCACACTCATTACATTCATAGGGTTTCTCCCCCGTGTGGATCCTCCGATGCAGAATGAGGGCA
GAGCTACAGCTGAAGGTTTTCCCACAATCACTACATTCATAAGGTTTTTCCCCAGTGTGGATTCTCTGAT
GCTGAATAAGGTGTGAGCTCTGGCTGAAGGCCTTCCCACACTCATTACATTCATAGGGCTTTTCCCCAGT
GTGGATTCTCTGATGTTGAATAAGGTCTGAAGTTCGATTAAAGCTCTTGCTACATTCATCACACTTATGG
GGTCTGTCTCCCAGCTGGGCTGCAGGTCGGGGAGAGGAGTGTTAGTAACCGCGACGCTGGTGGGGG
